Addgene plasmid #245242: pEF myc-SHP2(WT)-TurboID
Purpose: Proximity-labeling proteomics with SHP2
Depositing lab: Neel Shah. Depositing organization: Columbia University. Publication: Proximity-labeling proteomics reveals remodeled interactomes and altered localization of pathogenic SHP2 variants. van Vlimmeren AE, Tang LC, Jiang Z, Iyer A, Voleti R, Krismer K, Gaublomme JT, Jovanovic M, Shah NH. bioRxiv [Preprint]. 2025 Mar 21:2025.02.26.640373. doi: 10.1101/2025.02.26.640373. PubMed 40661614.
Backbone
  Vector backbone: pEF
  Vector type: Mammalian Expression
Growth in bacteria
  Bacterial resistance: Ampicillin, 100 μg/mL
  Growth temperature: 37°C
  Growth strain: DH5alpha
  Copy number: High Copy
Gene/Insert
  Gene/Insert name: SHP2 full-length
  Species: H. sapiens (human)
  Mutation: wild-type
  Tag / fusion protein: TurboID (C terminal on insert)
  Cloning method: Gibson Cloning
Terms and licenses: Academic/Nonprofit Terms; Industry Terms: Not Available to Industry
How to cite: pEF myc-SHP2(WT)-TurboID was a gift from Neel Shah (Addgene plasmid # 245242 ; http://n2t.net/addgene:245242 ; RRID:Addgene_245242)
