[The description below was written by a language model from this plasmid's Addgene catalogue record and pLannotate feature annotations shown in this document.]
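Description:
pEF myc-SHP2(WT)-TurboID is a mammalian expression plasmid (8,561 nt by full-sequence NGS) built on a pEF backbone for proximity-labeling proteomics with the human tyrosine phosphatase SHP2. It is maintained in E. coli as a high-copy plasmid through a ColE1/pUC-type origin and selected with ampicillin via the β-lactamase gene. An f1 origin is also present. A second selection cassette places the blasticidin S deaminase gene under tandem SV40 early and bacterial EM7 promoters, followed by an SV40 polyadenylation signal, which would allow blasticidin selection of transfected mammalian cells. The short bleomycin-resistance fragments annotated just downstream of BSD appear to be backbone remnants rather than a functional marker.

The payload is driven by the strong constitutive human EF-1α promoter, with a T7 promoter immediately downstream. The open reading frame encodes full-length, wild-type human SHP2 (PTPN11) fused directly at its C terminus to TurboID, an engineered E. coli biotin ligase with high catalytic efficiency, and transcription terminates at a bGH poly(A) signal. The feature table also annotates a short HIV Rev-type nuclear export signal just after TurboID, which the catalogue entry does not mention. Conversely, the myc tag implied by the plasmid name is not annotated, although there is unannotated sequence upstream of the SHP2 coding region where an N-terminal tag could lie.

In cells, the fusion biotinylates proteins near SHP2, so that they can be captured on streptavidin and identified by mass spectrometry. The associated study concerns the interactomes and localization of pathogenic SHP2 variants, so this wild-type construct likely serves as the reference for comparison.
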