Features (pLannotate 1.2.2; 24 found; start..end, strand, type, name):
    135..182     +  promoter       EM7 promoter: synthetic bacterial promoter&nbsp
    201..599     +  CDS            BSD: blasticidin S deaminase; Aspergillus terreus BSD; confers resistance to blasticidin
    600..627     +  CDS            BleoR (fragment): antibiotic-binding protein; Sh ble from Streptoalloteichus hindustanus; confers resistance to bleomycin, phleomycin, and Zeocin™
    637..762     +  CDS            ble (fragment): BLE_KLEPN - Experimental evidence at protein level: Swiss-Prot protein existence level 1. Binding protein with a strong affinity to the bleomycin family of antibiotics. Binds to CL990; an antimitotic-antibiotic compound. From Klebsiella pneumoniae.
    757..878     +  polyA_signal   SV40 poly(A) signal: SV40 polyadenylation signal
    951..967     -  protein_bind   lac operator: The lac repressor binds to the lac operator to inhibit transcription in E. coli. This inhibition can be relieved by adding lactose or isopropyl-β-D-thiogalactopyranoside (IPTG). lac repressor encoded by lacI
    975..1005    -  promoter       lac promoter: promoter for the E. coli lac operon
   1020..1041    -  protein_bind   CAP binding site: CAP binding activates transcription in the presence of cAMP. E. coli catabolite activator protein
   1054..1146    -  CDS            lacI (fragment): lac repressor; lacI; The lac repressor binds to the lac operator to inhibit transcription in E. coli. This inhibition can be relieved by adding lactose or isopropyl-β-D-thiogalactopyranoside (IPTG).
   1318..1906    -  rep_origin     ori: high-copy-number ColE1/pMB1/pBR322/pUC origin of replication
   2077..2937    -  CDS            AmpR: β-lactamase; bla; confers resistance to ampicillin, carbenicillin, and related antibiotics
   2938..3042    -  promoter       AmpR promoter: bla
   3101..3153    -  misc_feature   bom (fragment): basis of mobility region from pBR322
   3308..3326    +  enhancer       CMV enhancer (fragment): human cytomegalovirus immediate early enhancer
   3351..3417    +  CDS            small t antigen (fragment): SV40 (simian virus 40) small t antigen
   3424..4602    +  promoter       EF-1α promoter: strong constitutive promoter for human elongation factor EF-1α
   4619..4637    +  promoter       T7 promoter: promoter for bacteriophage T7 RNA polymerase
   4807..6585    +  CDS            PTPN11: PTN11_HUMAN - Also known as PTP2C, SHPTP2. Experimental evidence at protein level: Swiss-Prot protein existence level 1. Acts downstream of various receptor and cytoplasmic protein tyrosine kinases to participate in the signal transduction from the cell surface to the nucleus (PubMed:10655584, PubMed:18559669, PubMed:18829466, PubMed:26742426, PubMed:28074573). Positively regulates MAPK signal transduction pathway (PubMed:28074573). Dephosphorylates GAB1, ARHGAP35 and EGFR (PubMed:28074573). Dephosphorylates ROCK2 at 'Tyr-722' resulting in stimulation of its RhoA binding activity (PubMed:18559
   6586..7542    +  CDS            TurboID: mutant of the E. coli biotin ligase BioID engineered for improved catalytic efficiency (Branon et al., 2018)
   7549..7575    +  CDS            NES: nuclear export signal from the HIV Rev protein (Fischer et al., 1995)
   7607..7831    +  polyA_signal   bGH poly(A) signal: bovine growth hormone polyadenylation signal
   7835..7856    +  promoter       SV40 promoter (fragment): SV40 enhancer and early promoter
   7877..8305    +  rep_origin     f1 ori (sequence partly withheld): f1 bacteriophage origin of replication; arrow indicates direction of (+) strand synthesis
   8319..87      +  promoter       SV40 promoter (across the origin): SV40 enhancer and early promoter
>Addgene plasmid #245242 | pEF myc-SHP2(WT)-TurboID | addgene full sequence | sequence record 487861 | Addgene NGS Result
ATTTATGCAGAGGCCGAGGCCGCCTCTGCCTCTGAGCTATTCCAGAAGTAGTGAGGAGGCTTTTTTGGAG
GCCTAGGCTTTTGCAAAAAGCTCCCGGGAGCTTGTATATCCATTTTCGGATCTGATCAGCACGTGTTGAC
AATTAATCATCGGCATAGTATATCGGCATAGTATAATACGACAAGGTGAGGAACTAAACCATGGCCAAGC
CTTTGTCTCAAGAAGAATCCACCCTCATTGAAAGAGCAACGGCTACAATCAACAGCATCCCCATCTCTGA
AGACTACAGCGTCGCCAGCGCAGCTCTCTCTAGCGACGGCCGCATCTTCACTGGTGTCAATGTATATCAT
TTTACTGGGGGACCTTGTGCAGAACTCGTGGTGCTGGGCACTGCTGCTGCTGCGGCAGCTGGCAACCTGA
CTTGTATCGTCGCGATCGGAAATGAGAACAGGGGCATCTTGAGCCCCTGCGGACGGTGCCGACAGGTGCT
TCTCGATCTGCATCCTGGGATCAAAGCCATAGTGAAGGACAGTGATGGACAGCCGACGGCAGTTGGGATT
CGTGAATTGCTGCCCTCTGGTTATGTGTGGGAGGGCTAAGCACTTCGTGGCCGAGGAGCAGGACTGACAC
GTGCTACGAGATTTCGATTCCACCGCCGCCTTCTATGAAAGGTTGGGCTTCGGAATCGTTTTCCGGGACG
CCGGCTGGATGATCCTCCAGCGCGGGGATCTCATGCTGGAGTTCTTCGCCCACCCCAACTTGTTTATTGC
AGCTTATAATGGTTACAAATAAAGCAATAGCATCACAAATTTCACAAATAAAGCATTTTTTTCACTGCAT
TCTAGTTGTGGTTTGTCCAAACTCATCAATGTATCTTATCATGTCTGTATACCGTCGACCTCTAGCTAGA
GCTTGGCGTAATCATGGTCATAGCTGTTTCCTGTGTGAAATTGTTATCCGCTCACAATTCCACACAACAT
ACGAGCCGGAAGCATAAAGTGTAAAGCCTGGGGTGCCTAATGAGTGAGCTAACTCACATTAATTGCGTTG
CGCTCACTGCCCGCTTTCCAGTCGGGAAACCTGTCGTGCCAGCTGCATTAATGAATCGGCCAACGCGCGG
GGAGAGGCGGTTTGCGTATTGGGCGCTCTTCCGCTTCCTCGCTCACTGACTCGCTGCGCTCGGTCGTTCG
GCTGCGGCGAGCGGTATCAGCTCACTCAAAGGCGGTAATACGGTTATCCACAGAATCAGGGGATAACGCA
GGAAAGAACATGTGAGCAAAAGGCCAGGAACCGTAAAAAGGCCGCGTTGCTGGCGTTTTTCCATAGGCTC
CGCCCCCCTGACGAGCATCACAAAAATCGACGCTCAAGTCAGAGGTGGCGAAACCCGACAGGACTATAAA
GATACCAGGCGTTTCCCCCTGGAAGCTCCCTCGTGCGCTCTCCTGTTCCGACCCTGCCGCTTACCGGATA
CCTGTCCGCCTTTCTCCCTTCGGGAAGCGTGGCGCTTTCTCATAGCTCACGCTGTAGGTATCTCAGTTCG
GTGTAGGTCGTTCGCTCCAAGCTGGGCTGTGTGCACGAACCCCCCGTTCAGCCCGACCGCTGCGCCTTAT
CCGGTAACTATCGTCTTGAGTCCAACCCGGTAAGACACGACTTATCGCCACTGGCAGCAGCCACTGGTAA
CAGGATTAGCAGAGCGAGGTATGTAGGCGGTGCTACAGAGTTCTTGAAGTGGTGGCCTAACTACGGCTAC
ACTAGAAGAACAGTATTTGGTATCTGCGCTCTGCTGAAGCCAGTTACCTTCGGAAAAAGAGTTGGTAGCT
CTTGATCCGGCAAACAAACCACCGCTGGTAGCGGTGGTTTTTTTGTTTGCAAGCAGCAGATTACGCGCAG
AAAAAAAGGATCTCAAGAAGATCCTTTGATCTTTTCTACGGGGTCTGACGCTCAGTGGAACGAAAACTCA
CGTTAAGGGATTTTGGTCATGAGATTATCAAAAAGGATCTTCACCTAGATCCTTTTAAATTAAAAATGAA
GTTTTAAATCAATCTAAAGTATATATGAGTAAACTTGGTCTGACAGTTACCAATGCTTAATCAGTGAGGC
ACCTATCTCAGCGATCTGTCTATTTCGTTCATCCATAGTTGCCTGACTCCCCGTCGTGTAGATAACTACG
ATACGGGAGGGCTTACCATCTGGCCCCAGTGCTGCAATGATACCGCGAGACCCACGCTCACCGGCTCCAG
ATTTATCAGCAATAAACCAGCCAGCCGGAAGGGCCGAGCGCAGAAGTGGTCCTGCAACTTTATCCGCCTC
CATCCAGTCTATTAATTGTTGCCGGGAAGCTAGAGTAAGTAGTTCGCCAGTTAATAGTTTGCGCAACGTT
GTTGCCATTGCTACAGGCATCGTGGTGTCACGCTCGTCGTTTGGTATGGCTTCATTCAGCTCCGGTTCCC
AACGATCAAGGCGAGTTACATGATCCCCCATGTTGTGCAAAAAAGCGGTTAGCTCCTTCGGTCCTCCGAT
CGTTGTCAGAAGTAAGTTGGCCGCAGTGTTATCACTCATGGTTATGGCAGCACTGCATAATTCTCTTACT
GTCATGCCATCCGTAAGATGCTTTTCTGTGACTGGTGAGTACTCAACCAAGTCATTCTGAGAATAGTGTA
TGCGGCGACCGAGTTGCTCTTGCCCGGCGTCAATACGGGATAATACCGCGCCACATAGCAGAACTTTAAA
AGTGCTCATCATTGGAAAACGTTCTTCGGGGCGAAAACTCTCAAGGATCTTACCGCTGTTGAGATCCAGT
TCGATGTAACCCACTCGTGCACCCAACTGATCTTCAGCATCTTTTACTTTCACCAGCGTTTCTGGGTGAG
CAAAAACAGGAAGGCAAAATGCCGCAAAAAAGGGAATAAGGGCGACACGGAAATGTTGAATACTCATACT
CTTCCTTTTTCAATATTATTGAAGCATTTATCAGGGTTATTGTCTCATGAGCGGATACATATTTGAATGT
ATTTAGAAAAATAAACAAATAGGGGTTCCGCGCACATTTCCCCGAAAAGTGCCACCTGACGTCGACGGAT
CGGGAGATCTCCCGATCCCCTATGGTGCACTCTCAGTACAATCTGCTCTGATGCCGCATAGTTAAGCCAG
TATCTGCTCCCTGCTTGTGTGTTGGAGGTCGCTGAGTAGTGCGCGAGCAAAATTTAAGCTACAACAAGGC
AAGGCTTGACCGACAATTGCATGAAGAATCTGCTTAGGGTTAGGCGTTTTGCGCTGCTTCGCGATGTACG
GGCCAGATATACGCGTTGACATTGATTATTGACTAGGCTTTTGCAAAAAGCTTTGCAAAGATGGATAAAG
TTTTAAACAGAGAGGAATCTTTGCAGCTAATGGACCTTCTAGGTCTTGAAAGGAGTGGGAATTGGCTCCG
GTGCCCGTCAGTGGGCAGAGCGCACATCGCCCACAGTCCCCGAGAAGTTGGGGGGAGGGGTCGGCAATTG
AACCGGTGCCTAGAGAAGGTGGCGCGGGGTAAACTGGGAAAGTGATGTCGTGTACTGGCTCCGCCTTTTT
CCCGAGGGTGGGGGAGAACCGTATATAAGTGCAGTAGTCGCCGTGAACGTTCTTTTTCGCAACGGGTTTG
CCGCCAGAACACAGGTAAGTGCCGTGTGTGGTTCCCGCGGGCCTGGCCTCTTTACGGGTTATGGCCCTTG
CGTGCCTTGAATTACTTCCACCTGGCTGCAGTACGTGATTCTTGATCCCGAGCTTCGGGTTGGAAGTGGG
TGGGAGAGTTCGAGGCCTTGCGCTTAAGGAGCCCCTTCGCCTCGTGCTTGAGTTGAGGCCTGGCCTGGGC
GCTGGGGCCGCCGCGTGCGAATCTGGTGGCACCTTCGCGCCTGTCTCGCTGCTTTCGATAAGTCTCTAGC
CATTTAAAATTTTTGATGACCTGCTGCGACGCTTTTTTTCTGGCAAGATAGTCTTGTAAATGCGGGCCAA
GATCTGCACACTGGTATTTCGGTTTTTGGGGCCGCGGGCGGCGACGGGGCCCGTGCGTCCCAGCGCACAT
GTTCGGCGAGGCGGGGCCTGCGAGCGCGGCCACCGAGAATCGGACGGGGGTAGTCTCAAGCTGGCCGGCC
TGCTCTGGTGCCTGGCCTCGCGCCGCCGTGTATCGCCCCGCCCTGGGCGGCAAGGCTGGCCCGGTCGGCA
CCAGTTGCGTGAGCGGAAAGATGGCCGCTTCCCGGCCCTGCTGCAGGGAGCTCAAAATGGAGGACGCGGC
GCTCGGGAGAGCGGGCGGGTGAGTCACCCACACAAAGGAAAAGGGCCTTTCCGTCCTCAGCCGTCGCTTC
ATGTGACTCCACGGAGTACCGGGCGCCGTCCAGGCACCTCGATTAGTTCTCGAGCTTTTGGAGTACGTCG
TCTTTAGGTTGGGGGGAGGGGTTTTATGCGATGGAGTTTCCCCACACTGAGTGGGTGGAGACTGAAGTTA
GGCCAGCTTGGCACTTGATGTAATTCTCCTTGGAATTTGCCCTTTTTGAGTTTGGATCTTGGTTCATTCT
CAAGCCTCAGACAGTGGTTCAAAGTTTTTTTCTTCCATTTCAGGTGTCGTGAGGAATTAGCTTGGTACTA
ATACGACTCACTATAGGGAGACCCAAGCTGGCTAGGTAAGCTTGGTACCGAGCTCGGATCCACTAGTCCA
GTGTGGTGGAATTCTGCAGATATCCAGCACAGTGGCGGCCGCTCGAGTCTAGAGGGCCCTTCACCATGGA
ACAAAAACTCATCTCAGAAGAGGATCTGGGAGGGCAGTCTGGGCAGATGACATCGCGGAGATGGTTTCAC
CCAAATATCACTGGTGTGGAGGCAGAAAACCTACTGTTGACAAGAGGAGTTGATGGCAGTTTTTTGGCAA
GGCCTAGTAAAAGTAACCCTGGAGACTTCACACTTTCCGTTAGAAGAAATGGAGCTGTCACCCACATCAA
GATTCAGAACACTGGTGATTACTATGACCTGTATGGAGGGGAGAAATTTGCCACTTTGGCTGAGTTGGTC
CAGTATTACATGGAACATCACGGGCAATTAAAAGAGAAGAATGGAGATGTCATTGAGCTTAAATATCCTC
TGAACTGTGCAGATCCTACCTCTGAAAGGTGGTTTCATGGACATCTCTCTGGGAAAGAAGCAGAGAAATT
ATTAACTGAAAAAGGAAAACATGGTAGTTTTCTTGTACGAGAGAGCCAGAGCCACCCTGGAGATTTTGTT
CTTTCTGTGCGCACTGGTGATGACAAAGGGGAGAGCAATGACGGCAAGTCTAAAGTGACCCATGTTATGA
TTCGCTGTCAGGAACTGAAATACGACGTTGGTGGAGGAGAACGGTTTGATTCTTTGACAGATCTTGTGGA
ACATTATAAGAAGAATCCTATGGTGGAAACATTGGGTACAGTACTACAACTCAAGCAGCCCCTTAACACG
ACTCGTATAAATGCTGCTGAAATAGAAAGCAGAGTTCGAGAACTAAGCAAATTAGCTGAGACCACAGATA
AAGTCAAACAAGGCTTTTGGGAAGAATTTGAGACACTACAACAACAGGAGTGCAAACTTCTCTACAGCCG
AAAAGAGGGTCAAAGGCAAGAAAACAAAAACAAAAATAGATATAAAAACATCCTGCCCTTTGATCATACC
AGGGTTGTCCTACACGATGGTGATCCCAATGAGCCTGTTTCAGATTACATCAATGCAAATATCATCATGC
CTGAATTTGAAACCAAGTGCAACAATTCAAAGCCCAAAAAGAGTTACATTGCCACACAAGGCTGCCTGCA
AAACACGGTGAATGACTTTTGGCGGATGGTGTTCCAAGAAAACTCCCGAGTGATTGTCATGACAACGAAA
GAAGTGGAGAGAGGAAAGAGTAAATGTGTCAAATACTGGCCTGATGAGTATGCTCTAAAAGAATATGGCG
TCATGCGTGTTAGGAACGTCAAAGAAAGCGCCGCTCATGACTATACGCTAAGAGAACTTAAACTTTCAAA
GGTTGGACAAGGGAATACGGAGAGAACGGTCTGGCAATACCACTTTCGGACCTGGCCGGACCACGGCGTG
CCCAGCGACCCTGGGGGCGTGCTGGACTTCCTGGAGGAGGTGCACCATAAGCAGGAGAGCATCATGGATG
CAGGGCCGGTCGTGGTGCACTGCAGTGCTGGAATTGGCCGGACAGGGACGTTCATTGTGATTGATATTCT
TATTGACATCATCAGAGAGAAAGGTGTTGACTGCGATATTGACGTTCCCAAAACCATCCAGATGGTGCGG
TCTCAGAGGTCAGGGATGGTCCAGACAGAAGCACAGTACCGATTTATCTATATGGCGGTCCAGCATTATA
TTGAAACACTACAGCGCAGGATTGAAGAAGAGCAGAAAAGCAAGAGGAAAGGGCACGAATATACAAATAT
TAAGTATTCTCTAGCGGACCAGACGAGTGGAGATCAGAGCCCTCTCCCGCCTTGTACTCCAACGCCACCC
TGTGCAGAAATGAGAGAAGACAGTGCTAGAGTCTATGAAAACGTGGGCCTGATGCAACAGCAGAAAAGTT
TCAGAAAAGACAATACTGTGCCTCTGAAGCTGATCGCTCTCCTGGCTAATGGCGAGTTCCATAGTGGCGA
ACAGCTGGGAGAAACCCTGGGCATGTCCAGGGCCGCTATCAACAAGCACATTCAGACTCTGCGCGACTGG
GGCGTGGACGTGTTCACCGTGCCCGGAAAGGGCTACTCTCTGCCCGAGCCTATCCCGCTGCTGAACGCTA
AACAGATTCTGGGACAGCTGGACGGCGGGAGCGTGGCAGTCCTGCCTGTGGTCGACTCCACCAATCAGTA
CCTGCTGGATCGAATCGGCGAGCTGAAGAGTGGGGATGCTTGCATTGCAGAATATCAGCAGGCAGGGAGA
GGAAGCAGAGGGAGGAAATGGTTCTCTCCTTTTGGAGCTAACCTGTACCTGAGTATGTTTTGGCGCCTGA
AGCGGGGACCAGCAGCAATCGGCCTGGGCCCGGTCATCGGAATTGTCATGGCAGAAGCGCTGCGAAAGCT
GGGAGCAGACAAGGTGCGAGTCAAATGGCCCAATGACCTGTATCTGCAGGATAGAAAGCTGGCAGGCATC
CTGGTGGAGCTGGCCGGAATAACAGGCGATGCTGCACAGATCGTCATTGGCGCCGGGATTAACGTGGCTA
TGAGGCGCGTGGAGGAAAGCGTGGTCAATCAGGGCTGGATCACACTGCAGGAAGCAGGGATTAACCTGGA
CAGGAATACTCTGGCCGCTACGCTGATCCGAGAGCTGCGGGCAGCCCTGGAACTGTTCGAGCAGGAAGGC
CTGGCTCCATATCTGCCACGGTGGGAGAAGCTGGATAACTTCATCAATAGACCCGTGAAGCTGATCATTG
GGGACAAAGAGATTTTCGGGATTAGCCGGGGGATTGATAAACAGGGAGCCCTGCTGCTGGAACAGGACGG
AGTTATCAAACCCTGGATGGGCGGAGAAATCAGTCTGCGGTCTGCCGAAAAGCTGCAGCTGCCTCCCCTG
GAGCGCCTGACCCTGGACTAAGTTTAAACCCGCTGATCAGCCTCGACTGTGCCTTCTAGTTGCCAGCCAT
CTGTTGTTTGCCCCTCCCCCGTGCCTTCCTTGACCCTGGAAGGTGCCACTCCCACTGTCCTTTCCTAATA
AAATGAGGAAATTGCATCGCATTGTCTGAGTAGGTGTCATTCTATTCTGGGGGGTGGGGTGGGGCAGGAC
AGCAAGGGGGAGGATTGGGAAGACAATAGCAGGCATGCTGGGGATGCGGTGGGCTCTATGGCTTCTGAGG
CGGAAAGAACCAGCTGGGGCTCTAGGGGGTATCCCC
[124 nt withheld, positions 7877-8000]
C
[91 nt withheld, positions 8002-8092]
A
[49 nt withheld, positions 8094-8142]
CCTTTGACGTTGGAGTCCACGTTCTTT
[37 nt withheld, positions 8170-8206]
ACCCTATCTCGGTCTATTCTTTTGATTTATAAGGGATTTTGCCGATTTCGGCCTATTGGTTAAAAAATGA
GCTGATTTAACAAAAATTTAACGCGAATTAATTCTGTGGAATGTGTGTCAGTTAGGGTGTGGAAAGTCCC
CAGGCTCCCCAGCAGGCAGAAGTATGCAAAGCATGCATCTCAATTAGTCAGCAACCAGGTGTGGAAAGTC
CCCAGGCTCCCCAGCAGGCAGAAGTATGCAAAGCATGCATCTCAATTAGTCAGCAACCATAGTCCCGCCC
CTAACTCCGCCCATCCCGCCCCTAACTCCGCCCAGTTCCGCCCATTCTCCGCCCCATGGCTGACTAATTT
TTTTT
